>Addgene plasmid #174123 | pAT15485_Hypa-ABE8e | addgene full sequence | sequence record 348400 | Addgene NGS Result
ACATTTCCCCGAAAAGTGCCACCTGACGTCCAGCAGAGATCCACTTTGGCGCCGGCTCGAGTGGCTCCGG
TGCCCGTCAGTGGGCAGAGCGCACATCGCCCACAGTCCCCGAGAAGTTGGGGGGAGGGGTCGGCAATTGA
ACCGGTGCCTAGAGAAGGTGGCGCGGGGTAAACTGGGAAAGTGATGTCGTGTACTGGCTCCGCCTTTTTC
CCGAGGGTGGGGGAGAACCGTATATAAGTGCAGTAGTCGCCGTGAACGTTCTTTTTCGCAACGGGTTTGC
CGCCAGAACACAGGTGTCGTGACGCGGGATCCGCCACCATGAAACGGACAGCCGACGGAAGCGAGTTCGA
GTCACCAAAGAAGAAGCGGAAAGTCTCTGAGGTGGAGTTTTCCCACGAGTACTGGATGAGACATGCCCTG
ACCCTGGCCAAGAGGGCACGGGATGAGAGGGAGGTGCCTGTGGGAGCCGTGCTGGTGCTGAACAATAGAG
TGATCGGCGAGGGCTGGAACAGAGCCATCGGCCTGCACGACCCAACAGCCCATGCCGAAATTATGGCCCT
GAGACAGGGCGGCCTGGTCATGCAGAACTACAGACTGATTGACGCCACCCTGTACGTGACATTCGAGCCT
TGCGTGATGTGCGCCGGCGCCATGATCCACTCTAGGATCGGCCGCGTGGTGTTTGGCGTGAGGAACTCAA
AAAGAGGCGCCGCAGGCTCCCTGATGAACGTGCTGAACTACCCCGGCATGAATCACCGCGTCGAAATTAC
CGAGGGAATCCTGGCAGATGAATGTGCCGCCCTGCTGTGCGATTTCTATCGGATGCCTAGACAGGTGTTC
AATGCTCAGAAGAAGGCCCAGAGCTCCATCAACTCCGGAGGATCTAGCGGAGGCTCCTCTGGCTCTGAGA
CACCTGGCACAAGCGAGAGCGCAACACCTGAATCCTCAGGTGGTAGCTCTGGGGGGTCTGACAAGAAGTA
CAGCATCGGCCTGGCCATCGGCACCAACTCTGTGGGCTGGGCCGTGATCACCGACGAGTACAAGGTGCCC
AGCAAGAAATTCAAGGTGCTGGGCAACACCGACCGGCACAGCATCAAGAAGAACCTGATCGGAGCCCTGC
TGTTCGACAGCGGCGAAACAGCCGAGGCCACCCGGCTGAAGAGAACCGCCAGAAGAAGATACACCAGACG
GAAGAACCGGATCTGCTATCTGCAAGAGATCTTCAGCAACGAGATGGCCAAGGTGGACGACAGCTTCTTC
CACAGACTGGAAGAGTCCTTCCTGGTGGAAGAGGATAAGAAGCACGAGCGGCACCCCATCTTCGGCAACA
TCGTGGACGAGGTGGCCTACCACGAGAAGTACCCCACCATCTACCACCTGAGAAAGAAACTGGTGGACAG
CACCGACAAGGCCGACCTGCGGCTGATCTATCTGGCCCTGGCCCACATGATCAAGTTCCGGGGCCACTTC
CTGATCGAGGGCGACCTGAACCCCGACAACAGCGACGTGGACAAGCTGTTCATCCAGCTGGTGCAGACCT
ACAACCAGCTGTTCGAGGAAAACCCCATCAACGCCAGCGGCGTGGACGCCAAGGCCATCCTGTCTGCCAG
ACTGAGCAAGAGCAGACGGCTGGAAAATCTGATCGCCCAGCTGCCCGGCGAGAAGAAGAATGGCCTGTTC
GGAAACCTGATTGCCCTGAGCCTGGGCCTGACCCCCAACTTCAAGAGCAACTTCGACCTGGCCGAGGATG
CCAAACTGCAGCTGAGCAAGGACACCTACGACGACGACCTGGACAACCTGCTGGCCCAGATCGGCGACCA
GTACGCCGACCTGTTTCTGGCCGCCAAGAACCTGTCCGACGCCATCCTGCTGAGCGACATCCTGAGAGTG
AACACCGAGATCACCAAGGCCCCCCTGAGCGCCTCTATGATCAAGAGATACGACGAGCACCACCAGGACC
TGACCCTGCTGAAAGCTCTCGTGCGGCAGCAGCTGCCTGAGAAGTACAAAGAGATTTTCTTCGACCAGAG
CAAGAACGGCTACGCCGGCTACATTGACGGCGGAGCCAGCCAGGAAGAGTTCTACAAGTTCATCAAGCCC
ATCCTGGAAAAGATGGACGGCACCGAGGAACTGCTCGTGAAGCTGAACAGAGAGGACCTGCTGCGGAAGC
AGCGGACCTTCGACAACGGCAGCATCCCCCACCAGATCCACCTGGGAGAGCTGCACGCCATTCTGCGGCG
GCAGGAAGATTTTTACCCATTCCTGAAGGACAACCGGGAAAAGATCGAGAAGATCCTGACCTTCCGCATC
CCCTACTACGTGGGCCCTCTGGCCAGGGGAAACAGCAGATTCGCCTGGATGACCAGAAAGAGCGAGGAAA
CCATCACCCCCTGGAACTTCGAGGAAGTGGTGGACAAGGGCGCTTCCGCCCAGAGCTTCATCGAGCGGAT
GACCAACTTCGATAAGAACCTGCCCAACGAGAAGGTGCTGCCCAAGCACAGCCTGCTGTACGAGTACTTC
ACCGTGTATAACGAGCTGACCAAAGTGAAATACGTGACCGAGGGAATGAGAAAGCCCGCCTTCCTGAGCG
GCGAGCAGAAAAAGGCCATCGTGGACCTGCTGTTCAAGACCAACCGGAAAGTGACCGTGAAGCAGCTGAA
AGAGGACTACTTCAAGAAAATCGAGTGCTTCGACTCCGTGGAAATCTCCGGCGTGGAAGATCGGTTCAAC
GCCTCCCTGGGCACATACCACGATCTGCTGAAAATTATCAAGGACAAGGACTTCCTGGACAATGAGGAAA
ACGAGGACATTCTGGAAGATATCGTGCTGACCCTGACACTGTTTGAGGACAGAGAGATGATCGAGGAACG
GCTGAAAACCTATGCCCACCTGTTCGACGACAAAGTGATGAAGCAGCTGAAGCGGCGGAGATACACCGGC
TGGGGCAGGCTGAGCCGGAAGCTGATCAACGGCATCCGCGACAAGCAGTCCGGCAAGACAATCCTGGATT
TCCTGAAGTCCGACGGCTTCGCCAACAGAGCCTTTGCAGCCCTGATCGCTGACGACAGCCTGACCTTTAA
AGAGGACATCCAGAAAGCCCAGGTGTCCGGCCAGGGCGATAGCCTGCACGAGCACATTGCCAATCTGGCC
GGCAGCCCCGCCATTAAGAAGGGCATCCTGCAGACAGTGAAGGTGGTGGACGAGCTCGTGAAAGTGATGG
GCCGGCACAAGCCCGAGAACATCGTGATCGAAATGGCCAGAGAGAACCAGACCACCCAGAAGGGACAGAA
GAACAGCCGCGAGAGAATGAAGCGGATCGAAGAGGGCATCAAAGAGCTGGGCAGCCAGATCCTGAAAGAA
CACCCCGTGGAAAACACCCAGCTGCAGAACGAGAAGCTGTACCTGTACTACCTGCAGAATGGGCGGGATA
TGTACGTGGACCAGGAACTGGACATCAACCGGCTGTCCGACTACGATGTGGACCATATCGTGCCTCAGAG
CTTTCTGAAGGACGACTCCATCGACAACAAGGTGCTGACCAGAAGCGACAAGAACCGGGGCAAGAGCGAC
AACGTGCCCTCCGAAGAGGTCGTGAAGAAGATGAAGAACTACTGGCGGCAGCTGCTGAACGCCAAGCTGA
TTACCCAGAGAAAGTTCGACAATCTGACCAAGGCCGAGAGAGGCGGCCTGAGCGAACTGGATAAGGCCGG
CTTCATCAAGAGACAGCTGGTGGAAACCCGGCAGATCACAAAGCACGTGGCACAGATCCTGGACTCCCGG
ATGAACACTAAGTACGACGAGAATGACAAGCTGATCCGGGAAGTGAAAGTGATCACCCTGAAGTCCAAGC
TGGTGTCCGATTTCCGGAAGGATTTCCAGTTTTACAAAGTGCGCGAGATCAACAACTACCACCACGCCCA
CGACGCGTACCTGAACGCCGTCGTGGGAACCGCCCTGATCAAAAAGTACCCTAAGCTGGAAAGCGAGTTC
GTGTACGGCGACTACAAGGTGTACGACGTACGGAAGATGATCGCCAAGAGCGAGCAGGAAATCGGCAAGG
CTACCGCCAAGTACTTCTTCTACAGCAACATCATGAACTTTTTCAAGACCGAGATTACCCTGGCCAACGG
CGAGATCCGGAAGCGGCCTCTGATCGAGACAAACGGCGAAACCGGGGAGATCGTGTGGGATAAGGGCCGG
GATTTTGCCACCGTGCGGAAAGTGCTGAGCATGCCCCAAGTGAATATCGTGAAAAAGACCGAGGTGCAGA
CAGGCGGCTTCAGCAAAGAGTCTATCCTGCCCAAGAGGAACAGCGATAAGCTGATCGCCAGAAAGAAGGA
CTGGGACCCTAAGAAGTACGGCGGCTTCGACAGCCCCACCGTGGCCTATTCTGTGCTGGTGGTGGCCAAA
GTGGAAAAGGGCAAGTCCAAGAAACTGAAGAGTGTGAAAGAGCTGCTGGGGATCACCATCATGGAAAGAA
GCAGCTTCGAGAAGAATCCCATCGACTTTCTGGAAGCCAAGGGCTACAAAGAAGTGAAAAAGGACCTGAT
CATCAAGCTGCCTAAGTACTCCCTGTTCGAGCTGGAAAACGGCCGGAAGAGAATGCTGGCCTCTGCCGGC
GAACTGCAGAAGGGAAACGAACTGGCCCTGCCCTCCAAATATGTGAACTTCCTGTACCTGGCCAGCCACT
ATGAGAAGCTGAAGGGCTCCCCCGAGGATAATGAGCAGAAACAGCTGTTTGTGGAACAGCACAAGCACTA
CCTGGACGAGATCATCGAGCAGATCAGCGAGTTCTCCAAGAGAGTGATCCTGGCCGACGCTAATCTGGAC
AAAGTGCTGTCCGCCTACAACAAGCACCGGGATAAGCCCATCAGAGAGCAGGCCGAGAATATCATCCACC
TGTTTACCCTGACCAATCTGGGAGCCCCTGCCGCCTTCAAGTACTTTGACACCACCATCGACCGGAAGAG
GTACACCAGCACCAAAGAGGTGCTGGACGCCACCCTGATCCACCAGAGCATCACCGGCCTGTACGAGACA
CGGATCGACCTGTCTCAGCTGGGAGGCGACAAAAGGCCGGCGGCCACGAAAAAGGCCGGCCAGGCAAAAA
AGAAAAAGTAAGAATTCCTAGAGCTCGCTGATCAGCCTCGACTGTGCCTTCTAGTTGCCAGCCATCTGTT
GTTTGCCCCTCCCCCGTGCCTTCCTTGACCCTGGAAGGTGCCACTCCCACTGTCCTTTCCTAATAAAATG
AGGAAATTGCATCGCATTGTCTGAGTAGGTGTCATTCTATTCTGGGGGGTGGGGTGGGGCAGGACAGCAA
GGGGGAGGATTGGGAAGAGAATAGCAGGCATGCTGGGGAGCGGCCGCTGAGCAAAAGGCCAGCAAAAGGC
CAGGAACCGTAAAAAGGCCGCGTTGCTGGCGTTTTTCCATAGGCTCCGCCCCCCTGACGAGCATCACAAA
AATCGACGCTCAAGTCAGAGGTGGCGAAACCCGACAGGACTATAAAGATACCAGGCGTTTCCCCCTGGAA
GCTCCCTCGTGCGCTCTCCTGTTCCGACCCTGCCGCTTACCGGATACCTGTCCGCCTTTCTCCCTTCGGG
AAGCGTGGCGCTTTCTCATAGCTCACGCTGTAGGTATCTCAGTTCGGTGTAGGTCGTTCGCTCCAAGCTG
GGCTGTGTGCACGAACCCCCCGTTCAGCCCGACCGCTGCGCCTTATCCGGTAACTATCGTCTTGAGTCCA
ACCCGGTAAGACACGACTTATCGCCACTGGCAGCAGCCACTGGTAACAGGATTAGCAGAGCGAGGTATGT
AGGCGGTGCTACAGAGTTCTTGAAGTGGTGGCCTAACTACGGCTACACTAGAAGAACAGTATTTGGTATC
TGCGCTCTGCTGAAGCCAGTTACCTTCGGAAAAAGAGTTGGTAGCTCTTGATCCGGCAAACAAACCACCG
CTGGTAGCGGTGGTTTTTTTGTTTGCAAGCAGCAGATTACGCGCAGAAAAAAAGGATCTCAAGAAGATCC
TTTGATCTTTTCTACGGGGTCTGACGCTCAGTGGAACGAAAACTCACGTTAAGGGATTTTGGTCATGAGA
TTATCAAAAAGGATCTTCACCTAGATCCTTTTAAATTAAAAATGAAGTTTTAAATCAATCTAAAGTATAT
ATGAGTAAACTTGGTCTGACAGTTACCAATGCTTAATCAGTGAGGCACCTATCTCAGCGATCTGTCTATT
TCGTTCATCCATAGTTGCCTGACTCCCCGTCGTGTAGATAACTACGATACGGGAGGGCTTACCATCTGGC
CCCAGTGCTGCAATGATACCGCGAGACCCACGCTCACCGGCTCCAGATTTATCAGCAATAAACCAGCCAG
CCGGAAGGGCCGAGCGCAGAAGTGGTCCTGCAACTTTATCCGCCTCCATCCAGTCTATTAATTGTTGCCG
GGAAGCTAGAGTAAGTAGTTCGCCAGTTAATAGTTTGCGCAACGTTGTTGCCATTGCTACAGGCATCGTG
GTGTCACGCTCGTCGTTTGGTATGGCTTCATTCAGCTCCGGTTCCCAACGATCAAGGCGAGTTACATGAT
CCCCCATGTTGTGCAAAAAAGCGGTTAGCTCCTTCGGTCCTCCGATCGTTGTCAGAAGTAAGTTGGCCGC
AGTGTTATCACTCATGGTTATGGCAGCACTGCATAATTCTCTTACTGTCATGCCATCCGTAAGATGCTTT
TCTGTGACTGGTGAGTACTCAACCAAGTCATTCTGAGAATAGTGTATGCGGCGACCGAGTTGCTCTTGCC
CGGCGTCAATACGGGATAATACCGCGCCACATAGCAGAACTTTAAAAGTGCTCATCATTGGAAAACGTTC
TTCGGGGCGAAAACTCTCAAGGATCTTACCGCTGTTGAGATCCAGTTCGATGTAACCCACTCGTGCACCC
AACTGATCTTCAGCATCTTTTACTTTCACCAGCGTTTCTGGGTGAGCAAAAACAGGAAGGCAAAATGCCG
CAAAAAAGGGAATAAGGGCGACACGGAAATGTTGAATACTCATACTCTTCCTTTTTCAATATTATTGAAG
CATTTATCAGGGTTATTGTCTCATGAGCGGATACATATTTGAATGTATTTAGAAAAATAAACAAATAGGG
GTTCCGCGC
Features (pLannotate 1.2.2; 9 found; start..end, strand, type, name):
     82..293     +  promoter       EF-1α core promoter: core promoter for human elongation factor EF-1α
    376..867     +  CDS            tadA: TADA_ECOLI - Also known as yfhC. Experimental evidence at protein level: Swiss-Prot protein existence level 1. Catalyzes the deamination of adenosine to inosine at the wobble position 34 of tRNA(Arg2). Essential for cell viability. From Escherichia coli (strain K12).
    970..2571    +  CDS            dCas9(N): N-terminal portion of catalytically inactive Streptococcus pyogenes dCas9 carrying the D10A mutation (Zetsche et al., 2015)
   2572..5070    +  CDS            Cas9(C) (fragment): C-terminal portion of Streptococcus pyogenes Cas9 (Zetsche et al., 2015)
   5071..5118    +  CDS            nucleoplasmin NLS: bipartite nuclear localization signal from nucleoplasmin
   5152..5263    +  polyA_signal   bGH poly(A) signal: bovine growth hormone polyadenylation signal
   5424..6012    -  rep_origin     ori: high-copy-number ColE1/pMB1/pBR322/pUC origin of replication
   6183..7043    -  CDS            AmpR: β-lactamase; bla; confers resistance to ampicillin, carbenicillin, and related antibiotics
   7044..7148    -  promoter       AmpR promoter: bla
