[The description below was written by a language model from this plasmid's Addgene catalogue record and pLannotate feature annotations shown in this document.]
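Description:
pAT15485_Hypa-ABE8e is a mammalian expression plasmid built on a pUC19 backbone that encodes an adenine base editor in which the ABE8e deaminase is fused to the increased-fidelity HypaCas9 variant of Streptococcus pyogenes Cas9. It is propagated in E. coli as a high-copy plasmid through its ColE1/pUC-type origin and is selected with ampicillin via the β-lactamase gene and its native bla promoter. The sequenced record is about 7.1 kb, and the annotated features cover the whole expression cassette and backbone.

The single transcription unit is driven by the EF-1α promoter, annotated as the compact core promoter form, and ends at a bovine growth hormone polyadenylation signal. The open reading frame begins, according to the catalogue entry, with an SV40 nuclear localization signal, which the automated annotation did not pick up. This is followed by a TadA-derived adenosine deaminase domain, annotated by homology to E. coli tadA and corresponding to the evolved ABE8e deaminase. Next comes the Cas9 coding region, which the software splits into an N-terminal portion carrying the D10A mutation and a C-terminal portion. This is consistent with the nickase form generally used in base editors, although the record does not list the Hypa substitutions individually. A bipartite nucleoplasmin NLS closes the fusion. No guide RNA cassette is annotated, so a guide would have to be supplied from a separate construct.

In the associated study, the plasmid was used to test whether increased-fidelity Cas9 variants reduce the mismatch tolerance of adenine and cytosine base editors. The editor converts A•T to G•C base pairs in mammalian cells without introducing double-strand breaks.
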