Addgene plasmid #174123: pAT15485_Hypa-ABE8e
Purpose: Expresses ABE8e fused with Hypa-SpCas9
Depositing lab: Ervin Welker. Depositing organization: HUN-REN Research Centre for Natural Sciences. Publication: BEAR reveals that increased fidelity variants can successfully reduce the mismatch tolerance of adenine but not cytosine base editors. Talas A, Simon DA, Kulcsar PI, Varga E, Krausz SL, Welker E. Nat Commun. 2021 Nov 3;12(1):6353. doi: 10.1038/s41467-021-26461-y. PubMed 34732717.
Backbone
  Vector backbone: pUC19
  Vector type: Mammalian Expression, CRISPR
Growth in bacteria
  Bacterial resistance: Ampicillin, 100 μg/mL
  Growth temperature: 37°C
  Growth strain: DH5alpha
  Copy number: High Copy
Gene/Insert
  Gene/Insert name: Hypa-ABE8e
  Species: Synthetic
  Promoter: EF1-a
  Tag / fusion protein: SV40 NLS (N terminal on insert); Nucleoplasmin NLS (C terminal on insert)
  Cloning method: Gibson Cloning
  Sequencing primers: 5′ ATTGTCTCATGAGCGGA
Terms and licenses: Academic/Nonprofit Terms; Industry Terms: Not Available to Industry
How to cite: pAT15485_Hypa-ABE8e was a gift from Ervin Welker (Addgene plasmid # 174123 ; http://n2t.net/addgene:174123 ; RRID:Addgene_174123)
